Addgene plasmid #220972: pLenti6.3-SauriCas9-KKH-BlastR
Purpose: Expresses human codon-optimized SauriCas9-KKH
Depositing lab: Hyongbum Kim. Depositing organization: Yonsei University Health System. Publication: Massively parallel evaluation and computational prediction of the activities and specificities of 17 small Cas9s. Seo SY, Min S, Lee S, Seo JH, Park J, Kim HK, Song M, Baek D, Cho SR, Kim HH. Nat Methods. 2023 Jul;20(7):999-1009. doi: 10.1038/s41592-023-01875-2. Epub 2023 May 15. PubMed 37188955.
Backbone
  Vector backbone: pLenti6
  Backbone manufacturer: Invitrogen
  Vector type: Mammalian Expression, Lentiviral, CRISPR
  Selectable markers: Blasticidin
Growth in bacteria
  Bacterial resistance: Ampicillin, 100 μg/mL
  Growth temperature: 37°C
  Growth strain: NEB Stable
  Copy number: Unknown
Gene/Insert
  Gene/Insert name: SauriCas9-KKH
Terms and licenses: Academic/Nonprofit Terms; Industry Terms: Not Available to Industry
How to cite: pLenti6.3-SauriCas9-KKH-BlastR was a gift from Hyongbum Kim (Addgene plasmid # 220972 ; http://n2t.net/addgene:220972 ; RRID:Addgene_220972)
