[The description below was written by a language model from this plasmid's Addgene catalogue record and pLannotate feature annotations shown in this document.]
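Description:
pLenti6.3-SauriCas9-KKH-BlastR is a third-generation-style, self-inactivating HIV-1 lentiviral transfer plasmid built on the pLenti6 backbone for expressing a small Cas9 nuclease in mammalian cells. In bacteria it is maintained through a high-copy ColE1/pUC-type origin and selected with ampicillin via the bla gene. The backbone also carries an f1 origin, an SV40 origin and remnants of a pBluescript-type lac/T3/T7 cloning region. Viral genomic RNA is transcribed from a chimeric RSV promoter fused to a truncated 5' LTR, making production Tat-independent. The transcript includes the Ψ packaging signal with a gag fragment and the Rev response element for Rev-dependent nuclear export. It ends in a ΔU3 3' LTR followed by an SV40 polyadenylation signal, so the integrated provirus lacks LTR promoter activity.

The payload is a human codon-optimized SauriCas9-KKH open reading frame of about 3.2 kb, driven by the CMV immediate-early enhancer and promoter. The annotation software matched it to the related Staphylococcus aureus Cas9. The KKH designation indicates an engineered variant, by analogy with SaCas9-KKH presumably one with relaxed PAM requirements, although the record does not list the substitutions. A blasticidin S deaminase gene lies roughly 130 bp downstream of the Cas9 coding sequence with no separate promoter annotated. This suggests co-expression from the same transcript, but the linking element is not identified in the feature table. A WPRE follows to enhance transcript expression. No guide RNA cassette is annotated, so the guide must be provided separately. The construct is suited to making blasticidin-selected cell populations stably expressing this nuclease, and it was deposited in connection with a large-scale comparison of the activities and specificities of small Cas9 orthologs and variants.
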