Features (pLannotate 1.2.2; 29 found; start..end, strand, type, name):
      3..229     +  promoter       RSV promoter: Rous sarcoma virus enhancer/promoter
    230..410     +  LTR            5' LTR (truncated): truncated 5' long terminal repeat (LTR) from HIV-1
    457..582     +  misc_feature   HIV-1 Ψ: packaging signal of human immunodeficiency virus type 1
    566..904     +  CDS            HIV-1 gag (fragment): gag protein from human immunodeficiency virus 1; gag
   1079..1312    +  misc_feature   RRE: The Rev response element (RRE) of HIV-1 allows for Rev-dependent mRNA export from the nucleus to the cytoplasm.
   1689..1789    +  CDS            Rev (fragment): human immunodeficiency virus 1 (HIV-1) Rev protein; rev; enhances nuclear export of unspliced and incompletely spliced viral mRNAs
   1790..1810    -  misc_feature   MCS (fragment): pBluescript multiple cloning site
   1820..2123    +  enhancer       CMV enhancer: human cytomegalovirus immediate early enhancer
   2124..2327    +  promoter       CMV promoter: human cytomegalovirus (CMV) immediate early promoter
   2399..2417    +  promoter       T7 promoter: promoter for bacteriophage T7 RNA polymerase
   2497..5655    +  CDS            cas9: CAS9_STAAU - Experimental evidence at protein level: Swiss-Prot protein existence level 1. CRISPR (clustered regularly interspaced short palindromic repeat) is an adaptive immune system that provides protection against mobile genetic elements (viruses, transposable elements and conjugative plasmids). CRISPR clusters contain spacers, sequences complementary to antecedent mobile elements, and target invading nucleic acids. CRISPR clusters are transcribed and processed into CRISPR RNA (crRNA). In type II CRISPR systems correct processing of pre-crRNA requires a trans- encoded small RNA (tracrRNA)
   5785..6183    +  CDS            BSD: blasticidin S deaminase; Aspergillus terreus BSD; confers resistance to blasticidin
   6184..6205    +  misc_feature   MCS (fragment): pBluescript multiple cloning site
   6208..6796    +  misc_feature   WPRE: woodchuck hepatitis virus posttranscriptional regulatory element
   6791..6865    +  CDS            nef (fragment): NEF_HV1Z2 - Experimental evidence at protein level: Swiss-Prot protein existence level 1. Extracellular Nef protein targets CD4(+) T-lymphocytes for apoptosis by interacting with CXCR4 surface receptors. From Human immunodeficiency virus type 1 group M subtype D (isolate Z2/CDC-Z34) (HIV-1).
   6867..7100    +  LTR            3' LTR (ΔU3): self-inactivating 3' long terminal repeat (LTR) from HIV-1
   7172..7293    +  polyA_signal   SV40 poly(A) signal: SV40 polyadenylation signal
   7333..7468    +  rep_origin     SV40 ori: SV40 origin of replication
   7489..7507    -  promoter       T7 promoter: promoter for bacteriophage T7 RNA polymerase
   7515..7670    +  CDS            lacZα (fragment): LacZα fragment of β-galactosidase; lacZ fragment
   7675..8103    +  rep_origin     f1 ori (sequence partly withheld): f1 bacteriophage origin of replication; arrow indicates direction of (+) strand synthesis
   8156..8260    +  promoter       AmpR promoter: bla
   8261..9121    +  CDS            AmpR: β-lactamase; bla; confers resistance to ampicillin, carbenicillin, and related antibiotics
   9292..9880    +  rep_origin     ori: high-copy-number ColE1/pMB1/pBR322/pUC origin of replication
  10063..10155   +  CDS            lacI (fragment): lac repressor; lacI; The lac repressor binds to the lac operator to inhibit transcription in E. coli. This inhibition can be relieved by adding lactose or isopropyl-β-D-thiogalactopyranoside (IPTG).
  10168..10189   +  protein_bind   CAP binding site: CAP binding activates transcription in the presence of cAMP. E. coli catabolite activator protein
  10204..10234   +  promoter       lac promoter: promoter for the E. coli lac operon
  10242..10258   +  protein_bind   lac operator: The lac repressor binds to the lac operator to inhibit transcription in E. coli. This inhibition can be relieved by adding lactose or isopropyl-β-D-thiogalactopyranoside (IPTG). lac repressor encoded by lacI
  10303..10321   +  promoter       T3 promoter: promoter for bacteriophage T3 RNA polymerase
>Addgene plasmid #220972 | pLenti6.3-SauriCas9-KKH-BlastR | addgene full sequence | sequence record 441024 | Addgene NGS Result
AATGTAGTCTTATGCAATACTCTTGTAGTCTTGCAACATGGTAACGATGAGTTAGCAACATGCCTTACAA
GGAGAGAAAAAGCACCGTGCATGCCGATTGGTGGAAGTAAGGTGGTACGATCGTGCCTTATTAGGAAGGC
AACAGACGGGTCTGACATGGATTGGACGAACCACTGAATTGCCGCATTGCAGAGATATTGTATTTAAGTG
CCTAGCTCGATACATAAACGGGTCTCTCTGGTTAGACCAGATCTGAGCCTGGGAGCTCTCTGGCTAACTA
GGGAACCCACTGCTTAAGCCTCAATAAAGCTTGCCTTGAGTGCTTCAAGTAGTGTGTGCCCGTCTGTTGT
GTGACTCTGGTAACTAGAGATCCCTCAGACCCTTTTAGTCAGTGTGGAAAATCTCTAGCAGTGGCGCCCG
AACAGGGACTTGAAAGCGAAAGGGAAACCAGAGGAGCTCTCTCGACGCAGGACTCGGCTTGCTGAAGCGC
GCACGGCAAGAGGCGAGGGGCGGCGACTGGTGAGTACGCCAAAAATTTTGACTAGCGGAGGCTAGAAGGA
GAGAGATGGGTGCGAGAGCGTCAGTATTAAGCGGGGGAGAATTAGATCGCGATGGGAAAAAATTCGGTTA
AGGCCAGGGGGAAAGAAAAAATATAAATTAAAACATATAGTATGGGCAAGCAGGGAGCTAGAACGATTCG
CAGTTAATCCTGGCCTGTTAGAAACATCAGAAGGCTGTAGACAAATACTGGGACAGCTACAACCATCCCT
TCAGACAGGATCAGAAGAACTTAGATCATTATATAATACAGTAGCAACCCTCTATTGTGTGCATCAAAGG
ATAGAGATAAAAGACACCAAGGAAGCTTTAGACAAGATAGAGGAAGAGCAAAACAAAAGTAAGACCACCG
CACAGCAAGCGGCCGGCCGCTGATCTTCAGACCTGGAGGAGGAGATATGAGGGACAATTGGAGAAGTGAA
TTATATAAATATAAAGTAGTAAAAATTGAACCATTAGGAGTAGCACCCACCAAGGCAAAGAGAAGAGTGG
TGCAGAGAGAAAAAAGAGCAGTGGGAATAGGAGCTTTGTTCCTTGGGTTCTTGGGAGCAGCAGGAAGCAC
TATGGGCGCAGCGTCAATGACGCTGACGGTACAGGCCAGACAATTATTGTCTGGTATAGTGCAGCAGCAG
AACAATTTGCTGAGGGCTATTGAGGCGCAACAGCATCTGTTGCAACTCACAGTCTGGGGCATCAAGCAGC
TCCAGGCAAGAATCCTGGCTGTGGAAAGATACCTAAAGGATCAACAGCTCCTGGGGATTTGGGGTTGCTC
TGGAAAACTCATTTGCACCACTGCTGTGCCTTGGAATGCTAGTTGGAGTAATAAATCTCTGGAACAGATT
TGGAATCACACGACCTGGATGGAGTGGGACAGAGAAATTAACAATTACACAAGCTTAATACACTCCTTAA
TTGAAGAATCGCAAAACCAGCAAGAAAAGAATGAACAAGAATTATTGGAATTAGATAAATGGGCAAGTTT
GTGGAATTGGTTTAACATAACAAATTGGCTGTGGTATATAAAATTATTCATAATGATAGTAGGAGGCTTG
GTAGGTTTAAGAATAGTTTTTGCTGTACTTTCTATAGTGAATAGAGTTAGGCAGGGATATTCACCATTAT
CGTTTCAGACCCACCTCCCAACCCCGAGGGGACCCGACAGGCCCGAAGGAATAGAAGAAGAAGGTGGAGA
GAGAGACAGAGACAGATCCATTCGATTAGTGAACGGATCTCGACGGTATCGATAAGCTTGGGAGTTCCGC
GTTACATAACTTACGGTAAATGGCCCGCCTGGCTGACCGCCCAACGACCCCCGCCCATTGACGTCAATAA
TGACGTATGTTCCCATAGTAACGCCAATAGGGACTTTCCATTGACGTCAATGGGTGGAGTATTTACGGTA
AACTGCCCACTTGGCAGTACATCAAGTGTATCATATGCCAAGTACGCCCCCTATTGACGTCAATGACGGT
AAATGGCCCGCCTGGCATTATGCCCAGTACATGACCTTATGGGACTTTCCTACTTGGCAGTACATCTACG
TATTAGTCATCGCTATTACCATGGTGATGCGGTTTTGGCAGTACATCAATGGGCGTGGATAGCGGTTTGA
CTCACGGGGATTTCCAAGTCTCCACCCCATTGACGTCAATGGGAGTTTGTTTTGGCACCAAAATCAACGG
GACTTTCCAAAATGTCGTAACAACTCCGCCCCATTGACGCAAATGGGCGGTAGGCGTGTACGGTGGGAGG
TCTATATAAGCAGAGCTCGTTTAGTGAACCGTCAGATCGCCTGGAGACGCCATCCACGCTGTTTTGACCT
CCATAGAAGACACCGACTTAATACGACTCACTATAGGGAGAGCCGCCACCATGGCACCGAAGAAGAAGCG
TAAAGTCGGAATCCACGGAGTTCCTGCGGCACAGGAGAACCAGCAGAAGCAGAATTACATCCTGGGCCTG
GACATCGGCATCACCTCTGTGGGCTATGGCCTGATCGACAGCAAGACCCGGGAAGTGATCGATGCAGGCG
TGCGCCTGTTCCCAGAGGCAGACTCTGAGAACAATAGCAACCGGAGATCCAAGAGGGGCGCCAGGCGCCT
GAAGCGGCGGAGAATCCACCGCCTGAATCGGGTGAAGGACCTGCTGGCCGATTACCAGATGATCGACCTG
AACAATGTGCCAAAGTCCACCGATCCCTATACAATCAGAGTGAAGGGCCTGAGGGAGCCCCTGACCAAGG
AGGAGTTTGCCATCGCCCTGCTGCACATCGCAAAGAGGAGGGGCCTGCACAACATCTCTGTGAGCATGGG
CGACGAGGAGCAGGATAACGAGCTGTCTACCAAGCAGCAGCTGCAGAAGAATGCCCAGCAGCTGCAGGAC
AAGTACGTGTGCGAGCTGCAGCTGGAGCGGCTGACAAACATCAATAAGGTGCGCGGCGAGAAGAACCGGT
TCAAGACCGAGGATTTTGTGAAGGAGGTGAAGCAGCTGTGCGAGACACAGAGACAGTATCACAATATCGA
CGATCAGTTCATCCAGCAGTATATCGACCTGGTGTCCACCAGAAGGGAGTACTTTGAGGGACCTGGAAAC
GGCTCTCCCTACGGCTGGGACGGCGATCTGCTGAAGTGGTATGAGAAGCTGATGGGCCGGTGCACATACT
TCCCTGAGGAGCTGAGAAGCGTGAAGTATGCCTACTCCGCCGACCTGTTTAACGCCCTGAATGATCTGAA
CAATCTGGTGGTGACCAGAGACGATAATCCAAAGCTGGAGTACTATGAGAAGTACCACATCATCGAGAAC
GTGTTCAAGCAGAAGAAGAATCCCACACTGAAGCAGATCGCCAAGGAGATCGGCGTGCAGGACTATGACA
TCAGAGGCTACAGGATCACCAAGTCCGGCAAGCCCCAGTTCACATCTTTTAAGCTGTACCACGACCTGAA
GAACATCTTTGAGCAGGCCAAGTATCTGGAGGACGTGGAGATGCTGGATGAGATCGCCAAGATCCTGACC
ATCTACCAGGACGAGATCAGCATCAAGAAGGCCCTGGATCAGCTGCCTGAGCTGCTGACCGAGAGCGAGA
AGTCCCAGATCGCCCAGCTGACAGGCTATACCGGCACACACAGGCTGAGCCTGAAGTGCATCCACATCGT
GATCGACGAGCTGTGGGAGTCCCCCGAGAACCAGATGGAGATTTTCACCCGCCTGAATCTGAAGCCTAAG
AAGGTGGAGATGTCTGAGATCGACAGCATCCCTACCACACTGGTGGATGAGTTCATCCTGAGCCCAGTGG
TGAAGAGGGCCTTTATCCAGAGCATCAAAGTGATCAACGCCGTGATCAATCGGTTCGGCCTGCCAGAGGA
CATCATCATCGAGCTGGCCAGAGAGAAGAACTCCAAGGATCGCCGGAAGTTTATCAACAAGCTGCAGAAG
CAGAATGAGGCCACCCGCAAGAAGATCGAGCAGCTGCTGGCCAAGTATGGCAACACAAATGCCAAGTACA
TGATCGAGAAGATCAAGCTGCACGACATGCAGGAGGGCAAGTGTCTGTACTCTCTGGAGGCCATCCCCCT
GGAGGATCTGCTGAGCAACCCTACCCACTATGAGGTGGACCACATCATCCCACGGTCCGTGTCTTTCGAT
AATAGCCTGAACAATAAGGTGCTGGTGAAGCAGTCTGAGAACAGCAAGAAGGGCAATAGAACACCCTATC
AGTACCTGAGCAGCAACGAGTCCAAGATCAGCTACAATCAGTTTAAGCAGCACATCCTGAACCTGTCCAA
GGCCAAGGACCGGATCAGCAAGAAGAAGCGGGACATGCTGCTGGAGGAGAGGGACATCAATAAGTTCGAG
GTGCAGAAGGAGTTTATCAACCGCAATCTGGTGGACACCCGCTACGCCACACGGGAGCTGTCCAACCTGC
TGAAGACCTATTTCTCTACACACGATTACGCCGTGAAGGTGAAGACCATCAACGGCGGCTTCACAAATCA
CCTGAGGAAAGTGTGGGACTTCAAGAAGCACCGCAACCACGGCTACAAGCACCACGCAGAGGACGCACTG
GTCATCGCCAATGCCGATTTCCTGTTTAAGACCCACAAGGCCCTGAGAAGGACAGACAAGATCCTGGAGC
AGCCCGGCCTGGAGGTGAACGACACCACAGTGAAGGTGGATACCGAGGAGAAGTACCAGGAGCTGTTTGA
GACACCTAAGCAGGTGAAGAATATCAAGCAGTTCCGCGACTTTAAGTACTCTCACCGGGTGGATAAGAAG
CCAAACAGAAAGCTGATCAATGACACCCTGTATAGCACACGGGAGATCGATGGCGAGACCTATGTGGTGC
AGACACTGAAGGACCTGTACGCCAAGGATAACGAGAAGGTGAAGAAGCTGTTCACCGAGAGACCACAGAA
GATCCTGATGTACCAGCACGACCCCAAGACCTTTGAGAAGCTGATGACAATCCTGAACCAGTATGCCGAG
GCCAAGAATCCCCTGGCCGCCTACTATGAGGATAAGGGCGAGTATGTGACCAAGTACGCCAAGAAGGGCA
ATGGCCCTGCCATCCACAAGATCAAGTACATCGACAAGAAGCTGGGCTCCTACCTGGACGTGAGCAACAA
GTACCCTGAGACACAGAATAAGCTGGTGAAGCTGAGCCTGAAGTCCTTCCGGTTTGACATCTATAAGTGC
GAGCAGGGCTACAAGATGGTGTCCATCGGCTACCTGGACGTGCTGAAGAAGGATAACTACTATTACATCC
CAAAGGACAAGTATGAGGCCGAGAAGCAGAAGAAGAAGATCAAGGAGTCTGATCTGTTCGTGGGCAGCTT
TTATAAGAATGACCTGATCATGTACGAGGATGAGCTGTTCAGAGTGATCGGCGTGAACAGCGACATCAAC
AATCTGGTGGAGCTGAATATGGTGGACATCACCTACAAGGATTTTTGTGAGGTGAACAATGTGACCGGCG
AGAAGCACATCAAGAAGACAATCGGCAAGAGGGTGGTGCTGATCGAGAAGTATACCACAGACATCCTGGG
CAACCTGTACAAGACCCCCCTGCCTAAGAAGCCTCAGCTGATCTTCAAGCGCGGCGAGCTGGGATCCCCC
AAGAAGAAGAGGAAAGTCTCGAGCGATTACAAAGACGATGACGATAAGGGCAGCGGCGCAACAAACTTCT
CTCTGCTGAAACAAGCCGGAGATGTCGAAGAGAATCCTGGACCGATGGCCAAGCCTTTGTCTCAAGAAGA
ATCCACCCTCATTGAAAGAGCAACGGCTACAATCAACAGCATCCCCATCTCTGAAGACTACAGCGTCGCC
AGCGCAGCTCTCTCTAGCGACGGCCGCATCTTCACTGGTGTCAATGTATATCATTTTACTGGGGGACCTT
GTGCAGAACTCGTGGTGCTGGGCACTGCTGCTGCTGCGGCAGCTGGCAACCTGACTTGTATCGTCGCGAT
CGGAAATGAGAACAGGGGCATCTTGAGCCCCTGCGGACGGTGCCGACAGGTGCTTCTCGATCTGCATCCT
GGGATCAAAGCCATAGTGAAGGACAGTGATGGACAGCCGACGGCAGTTGGGATTCGTGAATTGCTGCCCT
CTGGTTATGTGTGGGAGGGCTAAGAATTCGATATCAAGCTTATCGGTAATCAACCTCTGGATTACAAAAT
TTGTGAAAGATTGACTGGTATTCTTAACTATGTTGCTCCTTTTACGCTATGTGGATACGCTGCTTTAATG
CCTTTGTATCATGCTATTGCTTCCCGTATGGCTTTCATTTTCTCCTCCTTGTATAAATCCTGGTTGCTGT
CTCTTTATGAGGAGTTGTGGCCCGTTGTCAGGCAACGTGGCGTGGTGTGCACTGTGTTTGCTGACGCAAC
CCCCACTGGTTGGGGCATTGCCACCACCTGTCAGCTCCTTTCCGGGACTTTCGCTTTCCCCCTCCCTATT
GCCACGGCGGAACTCATCGCCGCCTGCCTTGCCCGCTGCTGGACAGGGGCTCGGCTGTTGGGCACTGACA
ATTCCGTGGTGTTGTCGGGGAAATCATCGTCCTTTCCTTGGCTGCTCGCCTGTGTTGCCACCTGGATTCT
GCGCGGGACGTCCTTCTGCTACGTCCCTTCGGCCCTCAATCCAGCGGACCTTCCTTCCCGCGGCCTGCTG
CCGGCTCTGCGGCCTCTTCCGCGTCTTCGCCTTCGCCCTCAGACGAGTCGGATCTCCCTTTGGGCCGCCT
CCCCGCATCGCTTTAAGACCAATGACTTACAAGGCAGCTGTAGATCTTAGCCACTTTTTAAAAGAAAAGG
GGGGACTGGAAGGGCTAATTCACTCCCAACGAAGACAAGATCTGCTTTTTGCTTGTACTGGGTCTCTCTG
GTTAGACCAGATCTGAGCCTGGGAGCTCTCTGGCTAACTAGGGAACCCACTGCTTAAGCCTCAATAAAGC
TTGCCTTGAGTGCTTCAAGTAGTGTGTGCCCGTCTGTTGTGTGACTCTGGTAACTAGAGATCCCTCAGAC
CCTTTTAGTCAGTGTGGAAAATCTCTAGCAGTAGTAGTTCATGTCATCTTATTATTCAGTATTTATAACT
TGCAAAGAAATGAATATCAGAGAGTGAGAGGAACTTGTTTATTGCAGCTTATAATGGTTACAAATAAAGC
AATAGCATCACAAATTTCACAAATAAAGCATTTTTTTCACTGCATTCTAGTTGTGGTTTGTCCAAACTCA
TCAATGTATCTTATCATGTCTGGCTCTAGCTATCCCGCCCCTAACTCCGCCCATCCCGCCCCTAACTCCG
CCCAGTTCCGCCCATTCTCCGCCCCATGGCTGACTAATTTTTTTTATTTATGCAGAGGCCGAGGCCGCCT
CGGCCTCTGAGCTATTCCAGAAGTAGTGAGGAGGCTTTTTTGGAGGCCTAGGGACGTACCCAATTCGCCC
TATAGTGAGTCGTATTACGCGCGCTCACTGGCCGTCGTTTTACAACGTCGTGACTGGGAAAACCCTGGCG
TTACCCAACTTAATCGCCTTGCAGCACATCCCCCTTTCGCCAGCTGGCGTAATAGCGAAGAGGCCCGCAC
CGATCGCCCTTCCCAACAGTTGCGCAGCCTGAATGGCGAATGGG
[124 nt withheld, positions 7675-7798]
C
[91 nt withheld, positions 7800-7890]
A
[49 nt withheld, positions 7892-7940]
CCTTTGACGTTGGAGTCCACGTTCTTT
[37 nt withheld, positions 7968-8004]
ACCCTATCTCGGTCTATTCTTTTGATTTATAAGGGATTTTGCCGATTTCGGCCTATTGGTTAAAAAATGA
GCTGATTTAACAAAAATTTAACGCGAATTTTAACAAAATATTAACGCTTACAATTTAGGTGGCACTTTTC
GGGGAAATGTGCGCGGAACCCCTATTTGTTTATTTTTCTAAATACATTCAAATATGTATCCGCTCATGAG
ACAATAACCCTGATAAATGCTTCAATAATATTGAAAAAGGAAGAGTATGAGTATTCAACATTTCCGTGTC
GCCCTTATTCCCTTTTTTGCGGCATTTTGCCTTCCTGTTTTTGCTCACCCAGAAACGCTGGTGAAAGTAA
AAGATGCTGAAGATCAGTTGGGTGCACGAGTGGGTTACATCGAACTGGATCTCAACAGCGGTAAGATCCT
TGAGAGTTTTCGCCCCGAAGAACGTTTTCCAATGATGAGCACTTTTAAAGTTCTGCTATGTGGCGCGGTA
TTATCCCGTATTGACGCCGGGCAAGAGCAACTCGGTCGCCGCATACACTATTCTCAGAATGACTTGGTTG
AGTACTCACCAGTCACAGAAAAGCATCTTACGGATGGCATGACAGTAAGAGAATTATGCAGTGCTGCCAT
AACCATGAGTGATAACACTGCGGCCAACTTACTTCTGACAACGATCGGAGGACCGAAGGAGCTAACCGCT
TTTTTGCACAACATGGGGGATCATGTAACTCGCCTTGATCGTTGGGAACCGGAGCTGAATGAAGCCATAC
CAAACGACGAGCGTGACACCACGATGCCTGTAGCAATGGCAACAACGTTGCGCAAACTATTAACTGGCGA
ACTACTTACTCTAGCTTCCCGGCAACAATTAATAGACTGGATGGAGGCGGATAAAGTTGCAGGACCACTT
CTGCGCTCGGCCCTTCCGGCTGGCTGGTTTATTGCTGATAAATCTGGAGCCGGTGAGCGTGGGTCTCGCG
GTATCATTGCAGCACTGGGGCCAGATGGTAAGCCCTCCCGTATCGTAGTTATCTACACGACGGGGAGTCA
GGCAACTATGGATGAACGAAATAGACAGATCGCTGAGATAGGTGCCTCACTGATTAAGCATTGGTAACTG
TCAGACCAAGTTTACTCATATATACTTTAGATTGATTTAAAACTTCATTTTTAATTTAAAAGGATCTAGG
TGAAGATCCTTTTTGATAATCTCATGACCAAAATCCCTTAACGTGAGTTTTCGTTCCACTGAGCGTCAGA
CCCCGTAGAAAAGATCAAAGGATCTTCTTGAGATCCTTTTTTTCTGCGCGTAATCTGCTGCTTGCAAACA
AAAAAACCACCGCTACCAGCGGTGGTTTGTTTGCCGGATCAAGAGCTACCAACTCTTTTTCCGAAGGTAA
CTGGCTTCAGCAGAGCGCAGATACCAAATACTGTTCTTCTAGTGTAGCCGTAGTTAGGCCACCACTTCAA
GAACTCTGTAGCACCGCCTACATACCTCGCTCTGCTAATCCTGTTACCAGTGGCTGCTGCCAGTGGCGAT
AAGTCGTGTCTTACCGGGTTGGACTCAAGACGATAGTTACCGGATAAGGCGCAGCGGTCGGGCTGAACGG
GGGGTTCGTGCACACAGCCCAGCTTGGAGCGAACGACCTACACCGAACTGAGATACCTACAGCGTGAGCT
ATGAGAAAGCGCCACGCTTCCCGAAGGGAGAAAGGCGGACAGGTATCCGGTAAGCGGCAGGGTCGGAACA
GGAGAGCGCACGAGGGAGCTTCCAGGGGGAAACGCCTGGTATCTTTATAGTCCTGTCGGGTTTCGCCACC
TCTGACTTGAGCGTCGATTTTTGTGATGCTCGTCAGGGGGGCGGAGCCTATGGAAAAACGCCAGCAACGC
GGCCTTTTTACGGTTCCTGGCCTTTTGCTGGCCTTTTGCTCACATGTTCTTTCCTGCGTTATCCCCTGAT
TCTGTGGATAACCGTATTACCGCCTTTGAGTGAGCTGATACCGCTCGCCGCAGCCGAACGACCGAGCGCA
GCGAGTCAGTGAGCGAGGAAGCGGAAGAGCGCCCAATACGCAAACCGCCTCTCCCCGCGCGTTGGCCGAT
TCATTAATGCAGCTGGCACGACAGGTTTCCCGACTGGAAAGCGGGCAGTGAGCGCAACGCAATTAATGTG
AGTTAGCTCACTCATTAGGCACCCCAGGCTTTACACTTTATGCTTCCGGCTCGTATGTTGTGTGGAATTG
TGAGCGGATAACAATTTCACACAGGAAACAGCTATGACCATGATTACGCCAAGCGCGCAATTAACCCTCA
CTAAAGGGAACAAAAGCTGGAGCTGCAAGCTT
